Addgene plasmid #193359: T7-VEE-CFP-e2a-SOX2AV-p2a-KLF4
Purpose: self-replicating RNA vector expressing CFP + human SOX2A61V + KLF4 + PuroR
Depositing lab: Hans Schöler. Depositing organization: Max Planck Institute for Molecular Biomedicine. Publication: Highly cooperative chimeric super-SOX induces naive pluripotency across species. MacCarthy CM, Wu G, Malik V, Menuchin-Lasowski Y, Velychko T, Keshet G, Fan R, Bedzhov I, Church GM, Jauch R, Cojocaru V, Scholer HR, Velychko S. Cell Stem Cell. 2024 Jan 4;31(1):127-147.e9. doi: 10.1016/j.stem.2023.11.010. Epub 2023 Dec 22. PubMed 38141611.
Backbone
  Vector backbone: T7-VEE-IRES-puro (Addgene plasmid 58970)
  Total vector size (bp): 14038
  Vector type: Mammalian Expression ; Venezuelan equine encephalitis (VEE) virus RNA replicon
  Selectable markers: Puromycin
Growth in bacteria
  Bacterial resistance: Ampicillin, 100 μg/mL
  Growth temperature: 37°C
  Growth strain: DH5alpha
  Copy number: Low Copy
Gene/Insert
  Gene/Insert name: CFP-e2a-SOX2AV-p2a-KLF4 (alt names: Cyan Fluorescent Protein; SOX2; KLF4)
  Species: H. sapiens (human); Aequorea victoria
  Insert size (bp): 3267
  Mutation: SOX2A61V is a highly cooperative point mutant of SOX2
  Entrez Gene: KLF4 (a.k.a. EZF, GKLF); SOX2 (a.k.a. ANOP3, MCOPS3)
  Promoter: T7
  Cloning method: Restriction Enzyme; 5′ cloning site ClaI (not destroyed); 3′ cloning site ClaI (not destroyed)
  Sequencing primers: 5′ CGGCTAACCTGAATGGACTACGAC; 3′ TATAGACAAACGCACACCG
Terms and licenses: Academic/Nonprofit Terms; Industry Terms: Not Available to Industry
Depositor comments: Please visit https://www.biorxiv.org/content/10.1101/2022.09.23.509242v1 for BioRxiv preprint
How to cite: T7-VEE-CFP-e2a-SOX2AV-p2a-KLF4 was a gift from Hans Schöler (Addgene plasmid # 193359 ; http://n2t.net/addgene:193359 ; RRID:Addgene_193359)
