[The description below was written by a language model from this plasmid's Addgene catalogue record and pLannotate feature annotations shown in this document.]
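Description:
T7-VEE-CFP-e2a-SOX2AV-p2a-KLF4 is a 14,038 bp plasmid template for producing a self-replicating Venezuelan equine encephalitis (VEE) virus RNA replicon, built on the T7-VEE-IRES-puro backbone. In bacteria it is maintained through a ColE1/pUC-type origin and selected with ampicillin via the β-lactamase gene and its own promoter; the catalogue nevertheless lists it as low copy. A T7 promoter, annotated as a fragment spanning the end of the circular sequence, sits immediately upstream of the viral sequence, so that T7 RNA polymerase can transcribe the whole replicon as a single RNA for delivery into mammalian cells.

The first roughly 7.5 kb of the transcript encodes the VEE non-structural polyprotein (nsP1–nsP4), which supplies the RNA-dependent RNA polymerase activity that copies the genomic RNA and generates subgenomic plus-strand RNAs, allowing sustained expression without a DNA intermediate. In place of the viral structural genes lies a 3,267 bp insert cloned at ClaI sites: ECFP, human SOX2 carrying the A61V substitution, and human KLF4, joined by E2A and P2A self-cleaving peptides so that the three proteins are made from one open reading frame. The depositor describes SOX2 A61V as a highly cooperative point mutant. Downstream, an EMCV IRES drives translation of puromycin N-acetyltransferase, permitting puromycin selection of cells that retain the replicon, while the cyan fluorescence marks expressing cells.

The associated publication concerns engineered SOX factors for inducing naive pluripotency, which suggests use in integration-free reprogramming experiments. The construct does not encode OCT4 or other reprogramming factors.
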