Features (pLannotate 1.2.2; 10 found; start..end, strand, type, name):
     45..7523    +  CDS            POLN_EEVVT: Experimental evidence at protein level: Swiss-Prot protein existence level 1. [RNA-directed RNA polymerase nsP4]: RNA dependent RNA polymerase (By similarity). Replicates genomic and antigenomic RNA by recognizing replications specific signals. The early replication complex formed by the polyproteins P123/P123' and nsP4 synthesizes minus-strand RNAs (By similarity). The late replication complex composed of fully processed nsP1-nsP4 is responsible for the production of genomic and subgenomic plus-strand RNAs (By similarity). From Venezuelan equine encephalitis virus (strain Trinidad donkey) (VE
   7606..8322    +  CDS            ECFP: ECFP is a basic (constitutively fluorescent) cyan fluorescent protein published in 1996, derived from Aequorea victoria. It has low acid sensitivity.
   8398..9348    +  CDS            SOX2: SOX2_HUMAN - Experimental evidence at protein level: Swiss-Prot protein existence level 1. Transcription factor that forms a trimeric complex with OCT4 on DNA and controls the expression of a number of genes involved in embryonic development such as YES1, FGF4, UTF1 and ZFP206 (By similarity). Binds to the proximal enhancer region of NANOG (By similarity). Critical for early embryogenesis and for embryonic stem cell pluripotency (PubMed:18035408). Downstream SRRT target that mediates the promotion of neural stem cell self-renewal (By similarity). Keeps neural cells undifferentiated by countera
   9436..10845   +  CDS            KLF4 (fragment): KLF4_HUMAN - Also known as EZF, GKLF. Experimental evidence at protein level: Swiss-Prot protein existence level 1. Transcription factor; can act both as activator and as repressor. Binds the 5'-CACCC-3' core sequence. Binds to the promoter region of its own gene and can activate its own transcription. Regulates the expression of key transcription factors during embryonic development. Plays an important role in maintaining embryonic stem cells, and in preventing their differentiation. Required for establishing the barrier function of the skin and for postnatal maturation and maintenance of the
  10915..11476   +  misc_feature   IRES: internal ribosome entry site (IRES) of the encephalomyocarditis virus (EMCV)
  11479..12078   +  CDS            PuroR: puromycin N-acetyltransferase; pac from Streptomyces alboniger; confers resistance to puromycin
  12276..12380   +  promoter       AmpR promoter: bla
  12381..13241   +  CDS            AmpR: β-lactamase; bla; confers resistance to ampicillin, carbenicillin, and related antibiotics
  13412..14000   +  rep_origin     ori: high-copy-number ColE1/pMB1/pBR322/pUC origin of replication
  14021..14038   +  promoter       T7 promoter (fragment): promoter for bacteriophage T7 RNA polymerase
>Addgene plasmid #193359 | T7-VEE-CFP-e2a-SOX2AV-p2a-KLF4 | addgene full sequence | sequence record 379851 | Addgene NGS Result
ATGGGCGGCGCATGAGAGAAGCCCAGACCAATTACCTACCCAAAATGGAGAAAGTTCACGTTGACATCGA
GGAAGACAGCCCATTCCTCAGAGCTTTGCAGCGGAGCTTCCCGCAGTTTGAGGTAGAAGCCAAGCAGGTC
ACTGATAATGACCATGCTAATGCCAGAGCGTTTTCGCATCTGGCTTCAAAACTGATCGAAACGGAGGTGG
ACCCATCCGACACGATCCTTGACATTGGAAGTGCGCCCGCCCGCAGAATGTATTCTAAGCACAAGTATCA
TTGTATCTGTCCGATGAGATGTGCGGAAGATCCGGACAGATTGTATAAGTATGCAACTAAGCTGAAGAAA
AACTGTAAGGAAATAACTGATAAGGAATTGGACAAGAAAATGAAGGAGCTGGCCGCCGTCATGAGCGACC
CTGACCTGGAAACTGAGACTATGTGCCTCCACGACGACGAGTCGTGTCGCTACGAAGGGCAAGTCGCTGT
TTACCAGGATGTATACGCGGTTGACGGACCGACAAGTCTCTATCACCAAGCCAATAAGGGAGTTAGAGTC
GCCTACTGGATAGGCTTTGACACCACCCCTTTTATGTTTAAGAACTTGGCTGGAGCATATCCATCATACT
CTACCAACTGGGCCGACGAAACCGTGTTAACGGCTCGTAACATAGGCCTATGCAGCTCTGACGTTATGGA
GCGGTCACGTAGAGGGATGTCCATTCTTAGAAAGAAGTATTTGAAACCATCCAACAATGTTCTATTCTCT
GTTGGCTCGACCATCTACCACGAGAAGAGGGACTTACTGAGGAGCTGGCACCTGCCGTCTGTATTTCACT
TACGTGGCAAGCAAAATTACACATGTCGGTGTGAGACTATAGTTAGTTGCGACGGGTACGTCGTTAAAAG
AATAGCTATCAGTCCAGGCCTGTATGGGAAGCCTTCAGGCTATGCTGCTACGATGCACCGCGAGGGATTC
TTGTGCTGCAAAGTGACAGACACATTGAACGGGGAGAGGGTCTCTTTTCCCGTGTGCACGTATGTGCCAG
CTACATTGTGTGACCAAATGACTGGCATACTGGCAACAGATGTCAGTGCGGACGACGCGCAAAAACTGCT
GGTTGGGCTCAACCAGCGTATAGTCGTCAACGGTCGCACCCAGAGAAACACCAATACCATGAAAAATTAC
CTTTTGCCCGTAGTGGCCCAGGCATTTGCTAGGTGGGCAAAGGAATATAAGGAAGATCAAGAAGATGAAA
GGCCACTAGGACTACGAGATAGACAGTTAGTCATGGGGTGTTGTTGGGCTTTTAGAAGGCACAAGATAAC
ATCTATTTATAAGCGCCCGGATACCCAAACCATCATCAAAGTGAACAGCGATTTCCACTCATTCGTGCTG
CCCAGGATAGGCAGTAACACATTGGAGATCGGGCTGAGAACAAGAATCAGGAAAATGTTAGAGGAGCACA
AGGAGCCGTCACCTCTCATTACCGCCGAGGACGTACAAGAAGCTAAGTGCGCAGCCGATGAGGCTAAGGA
GGTGCGTGAAGCCGAGGAGTTGCGCGCAGCTCTACCACCTTTGGCAGCTGATGTTGAGGAGCCCACTCTG
GAGGCAGACGTCGACTTGATGTTACAAGAGGCTGGGGCCGGCTCAGTGGAGACACCTCGTGGCTTGATAA
AGGTTACCAGCTACGATGGCGAGGACAAGATCGGCTCTTACGCTGTGCTTTCTCCGCAGGCTGTACTCAA
GAGTGAAAAATTATCTTGCATCCACCCTCTCGCTGAACAAGTCATAGTGATAACACACTCTGGCCGAAAA
GGGCGTTATGCCGTGGAACCATACCATGGTAAAGTAGTGGTGCCAGAGGGACATGCAATACCCGTCCAGG
ACTTTCAAGCTCTGAGTGAAAGTGCCACCATTGTGTACAACGAACGTGAGTTCGTAAACAGGTACCTGCA
CCATATTGCCACACATGGAGGAGCGCTGAACACTGATGAAGAATATTACAAAACTGTCAAGCCCAGCGAG
CACGACGGCGAATACCTGTACGACATCGACAGGAAACAGTGCGTCAAGAAAGAACTAGTCACTGGGCTAG
GGCTCACAGGCGAGCTGGTGGATCCTCCCTTCCATGAATTCGCCTACGAGAGTCTGAGAACACGACCAGC
CGCTCCTTACCAAGTACCAACCATAGGGGTGTATGGCGTGCCAGGATCAGGCAAGTCTGGCATCATTAAA
AGCGCAGTCACCAAAAAAGATCTAGTGGTGAGCGCCAAGAAAGAAAACTGTGCAGAAATTATAAGGGACG
TCAAGAAAATGAAAGGGCTGGACGTCAATGCCAGAACTGTGGACTCAGTGCTCTTGAATGGATGCAAACA
CCCCGTAGAGACCCTGTATATTGACGAAGCTTTTGCTTGTCATGCAGGTACTCTCAGAGCGCTCATAGCC
ATTATAAGACCTAAAAAGGCAGTGCTCTGCGGGGATCCCAAACAGTGCGGTTTTTTTAACATGATGTGCC
TGAAAGTGCATTTTAACCACGAGATTTGCACACAAGTCTTCCACAAAAGCATCTCTCGCCGTTGCACTAA
ATCTGTGACTTCGGTCGTCTCAACCTTGTTTTACGACAAAAAAATGAGAACGACGAATCCGAAAGAGACT
AAGATTGTGATTGACACTACCGGCAGTACCAAACCTAAGCAGGACGATCTCATTCTCACTTGTTTCAGAG
GGTGGGTGAAGCAGTTGCAAATAGATTACAAAGGCAACGAAATAATGACGGCAGCTGCCTCTCAAGGGCT
GACCCGTAAAGGTGTGTATGCCGTTCGGTACAAGGTGAATGAAAATCCTCTGTACGCACCCACCTCAGAA
CATGTGAACGTCCTACTGACCCGCACGGAGGACCGCATCGTGTGGAAAACACTAGCCGGCGACCCATGGA
TAAAAACACTGACTGCCAAGTACCCTGGGAATTTCACTGCCACGATAGAGGAGTGGCAAGCAGAGCATGA
TGCCATCATGAGGCACATCTTGGAGAGACCGGACCCTACCGACGTCTTCCAGAATAAGGCAAACGTGTGT
TGGGCCAAGGCTTTAGTGCCGGTGCTGAAGACCGCTGGCATAGACATGACCACTGAACAATGGAACACTG
TGGATTATTTTGAAACGGACAAAGCTCACTCAGCAGAGATAGTATTGAACCAACTATGCGTGAGGTTCTT
TGGACTCGATCTGGACTCCGGTCTATTTTCTGCACCCACTGTTCCGTTATCCATTAGGAATAATCACTGG
GATAACTCCCCGTCGCCTAACATGTACGGGCTGAATAAAGAAGTGGTCCGTCAGCTCTCTCGCAGGTACC
CACAACTGCCTCGGGCAGTTGCCACTGGAAGAGTCTATGACATGAACACTGGTACACTGCGCAATTATGA
TCCGCGCATAAACCTAGTACCTGTAAACAGAAGACTGCCTCATGCTTTAGTCCTCCACCATAATGAACAC
CCACAGAGTGACTTTTCTTCATTCGTCAGCAAATTGAAGGGCAGAACTGTCCTGGTGGTCGGGGAAAAGT
TGTCCGTCCCAGGCAAAATGGTTGACTGGTTGTCAGACCGGCCTGAGGCTACCTTCAGAGCTCGGCTGGA
TTTAGGCATCCCAGGTGATGTGCCCAAATATGACATAATATTTGTTAATGTGAGGACCCCATATAAATAC
CATCACTATCAGCAGTGTGAAGACCATGCCATTAAGCTTAGCATGTTGACCAAGAAAGCTTGTCTGCATC
TGAATCCCGGCGGAACCTGTGTCAGCATAGGTTATGGTTACGCTGACAGGGCCAGCGAAAGCATCATTGG
TGCTATAGCGCGGCAGTTCAAGTTTTCCCGGGTATGCAAACCGAAATCCTCACTTGAAGAGACGGAAGTT
CTGTTTGTATTCATTGGGTACGATCGCAAGGCCCGTACGCACAATTCTTACAAGCTTTCATCAACCTTGA
CCAACATTTATACAGGTTCCAGACTCCACGAAGCCGGATGTGCACCCTCATATCATGTGGTGCGAGGGGA
TATTGCCACGGCCACCGAAGGAGTGATTATAAATGCTGCTAACAGCAAAGGACAACCTGGCGGAGGGGTG
TGCGGAGCGCTGTATAAGAAATTCCCGGAAAGCTTCGATTTACAGCCGATCGAAGTAGGAAAAGCGCGAC
TGGTCAAAGGTGCAGCTAAACATATCATTCATGCCGTAGGACCAAACTTCAACAAAGTTTCGGAGGTTGA
AGGTGACAAACAGTTGGCAGAGGCTTATGAGTCCATCGCTAAGATTGTCAACGATAACAATTACAAGTCA
GTAGCGATTCCACTGTTGTCCACCGGCATCTTTTCCGGGAACAAAGATCGACTAACCCAATCATTGAACC
ATTTGCTGACAGCTTTAGACACCACTGATGCAGATGTAGCCATATACTGCAGGGACAAGAAATGGGAAAT
GACTCTCAAGGAAGCAGTGGCTAGGAGAGAAGCAGTGGAGGAGATATGCATATCCGACGACTCTTCAGTG
ACAGAACCTGATGCAGAGCTGGTGAGGGTGCATCCGAAGAGTTCTTTGGCTGGAAGGAAGGGCTACAGCA
CAAGCGATGGCAAAACTTTCTCATATTTGGAAGGGACCAAGTTTCACCAGGCGGCCAAGGATATAGCAGA
AATTAATGCCATGTGGCCCGTTGCAACGGAGGCCAATGAGCAGGTATGCATGTATATCCTCGGAGAAAGC
ATGAGCAGTATTAGGTCGAAATGCCCCGTCGAAGAGTCGGAAGCCTCCACACCACCTAGCACGCTGCCTT
GCTTGTGCATCCATGCCATGACTCCAGAAAGAGTACAGCGCCTAAAAGCCTCACGTCCAGAACAAATTAC
TGTGTGCTCATCCTTTCCATTGCCGAAGTATAGAATCACTGGTGTGCAGAAGATCCAATGCTCCCAGCCT
ATATTGTTCTCACCGAAAGTGCCTGCGTATATTCATCCAAGGAAGTATCTCGTGGAAACACCACCGGTAG
ACGAGACTCCGGAGCCATCGGCAGAGAACCAATCCACAGAGGGGACACCTGAACAACCACCACTTATAAC
CGAGGATGAGACCAGGACTAGAACGCCTGAGCCGATCATCATCGAAGAGGAAGAAGAGGATAGCATAAGT
TTGCTGTCAGATGGCCCGACCCACCAGGTGCTGCAAGTCGAGGCAGACATTCACGGGCCGCCCTCTGTAT
CTAGCTCATCCTGGTCCATTCCTCATGCATCCGACTTTGATGTGGACAGTTTATCCATACTTGACACCCT
GGAGGGAGCTAGCGTGACCAGCGGGGCAACGTCAGCCGAGACTAACTCTTACTTCGCAAAGAGTATGGAG
TTTCTGGCGCGACCGGTGCCTGCGCCTCGAACAGTATTCAGGAACCCTCCACATCCCGCTCCGCGCACAA
GAACACCGTCACTTGCACCCAGCAGGGCCTGCTCGAGAACCAGCCTAGTTTCCACCCCGCCAGGCGTGAA
TAGGGTGATCACTAGAGAGGAGCTCGAGGCGCTTACCCCGTCACGCACTCCTAGCAGGTCGGTCTCGAGA
ACCAGCCTGGTCTCCAACCCGCCAGGCGTAAATAGGGTGATTACAAGAGAGGAGTTTGAGGCGTTCGTAG
CACAACAACAATGACGGTTTGATGCGGGTGCATACATCTTTTCCTCCGACACCGGTCAAGGGCATTTACA
ACAAAAATCAGTAAGGCAAACGGTGCTATCCGAAGTGGTGTTGGAGAGGACCGAATTGGAGATTTCGTAT
GCCCCGCGCCTCGACCAAGAAAAAGAAGAATTACTACGCAAGAAATTACAGTTAAATCCCACACCTGCTA
ACAGAAGCAGATACCAGTCCAGGAAGGTGGAGAACATGAAAGCCATAACAGCTAGACGTATTCTGCAAGG
CCTAGGGCATTATTTGAAGGCAGAAGGAAAAGTGGAGTGCTACCGAACCCTGCATCCTGTTCCTTTGTAT
TCATCTAGTGTGAACCGTGCCTTTTCAAGCCCCAAGGTCGCAGTGGAAGCCTGTAACGCCATGTTGAAAG
AGAACTTTCCGACTGTGGCTTCTTACTGTATTATTCCAGAGTACGATGCCTATTTGGACATGGTTGACGG
AGCTTCATGCTGCTTAGACACTGCCAGTTTTTGCCCTGCAAAGCTGCGCAGCTTTCCAAAGAAACACTCC
TATTTGGAACCCACAATACGATCGGCAGTGCCTTCAGCGATCCAGAACACGCTCCAGAACGTCCTGGCAG
CTGCCACAAAAAGAAATTGCAATGTCACGCAAATGAGAGAATTGCCCGTATTGGATTCGGCGGCCTTTAA
TGTGGAATGCTTCAAGAAATATGCGTGTAATAATGAATATTGGGAAACGTTTAAAGAAAACCCCATCAGG
CTTACTGAAGAAAACGTGGTAAATTACATTACCAAATTAAAAGGACCAAAAGCTGCTGCTCTTTTTGCGA
AGACACATAATTTGAATATGTTGCAGGACATACCAATGGACAGGTTTGTAATGGACTTAAAGAGAGACGT
GAAAGTGACTCCAGGAACAAAACATACTGAAGAACGGCCCAAGGTACAGGTGATCCAGGCTGCCGATCCG
CTAGCAACAGCGTATCTGTGCGGAATCCACCGAGAGCTGGTTAGGAGATTAAATGCGGTCCTGCTTCCGA
ACATTCATACACTGTTTGATATGTCGGCTGAAGACTTTGACGCTATTATAGCCGAGCACTTCCAGCCTGG
GGATTGTGTTCTGGAAACTGACATCGCGTCGTTTGATAAAAGTGAGGACGACGCCATGGCTCTGACCGCG
TTAATGATTCTGGAAGACTTAGGTGTGGACGCAGAGCTGTTGACGCTGATTGAGGCGGCTTTCGGCGAAA
TTTCATCAATACATTTGCCCACTAAAACTAAATTTAAATTCGGAGCCATGATGAAATCTGGAATGTTCCT
CACACTGTTTGTGAACACAGTCATTAACATTGTAATCGCAAGCAGAGTGTTGAGAGAACGGCTAACCGGA
TCACCATGTGCAGCATTCATTGGAGATGACAATATCGTGAAAGGAGTCAAATCGGACAAATTAATGGCAG
ACAGGTGCGCCACCTGGTTGAATATGGAAGTCAAGATTATAGATGCTGTGGTGGGCGAGAAAGCGCCTTA
TTTCTGTGGAGGGTTTATTTTGTGTGACTCCGTGACCGGCACAGCGTGCCGTGTGGCAGACCCCCTAAAA
AGGCTGTTTAAGCTTGGCAAACCTCTGGCAGCAGACGATGAACATGATGATGACAGGAGAAGGGCATTGC
ATGAAGAGTCAACACGCTGGAACCGAGTGGGTATTCTTTCAGAGCTGTGCAAGGCAGTAGAATCAAGGTA
TGAAACCGTAGGAACTTCCATCATAGTTATGGCCATGACTACTCTAGCTAGCAGTGTTAAATCATTCAGC
TACCTGAGAGGGGCCCCTATAACTCTCTACGGCTAACCTGAATGGACTACGACATAGTCTAGTCCGCCAA
GTCTAGCATATGGGCGCGCCCTCAGCATCGATTCAATTCGCCACCATGGTGAGCAAGGGCGAGGAGCTGT
TCACCGGGGTGGTGCCCATCCTGGTCGAGCTGGACGGCGACGTAAACGGCCACAAGTTCAGCGTGTCCGG
CGAGGGCGAGGGCGATGCCACCTACGGCAAGCTGACCCTGAAGTTCATCTGCACCACCGGCAAGCTGCCC
GTGCCCTGGCCCACCCTCGTGACCACCCTGACCTGGGGCGTGCAGTGCTTCAGCCGCTACCCCGACCACA
TGAAGCAGCACGACTTCTTCAAGTCCGCCATGCCCGAAGGCTACGTCCAGGAGCGCACCATCTTCTTCAA
GGACGACGGCAACTACAAGACCCGCGCCGAGGTGAAGTTCGAGGGCGACACCCTGGTGAACCGCATCGAG
CTGAAGGGCATCGACTTCAAGGAGGACGGCAACATCCTGGGGCACAAGCTGGAGTACAACTACATCAGCC
ACAACGTCTATATCACCGCCGACAAGCAGAAGAACGGCATCAAGGCCAACTTCAAGATCCGCCACAACAT
CGAGGACGGCAGCGTGCAGCTCGCCGACCACTACCAGCAGAACACCCCCATCGGCGACGGCCCCGTGCTG
CTGCCCGACAACCACTACCTGAGCACCCAGTCCGCCCTGAGCAAAGACCCCAACGAGAAGCGCGATCACA
TGGTCCTGCTGGAGTTCGTGACCGCCGCCGGGATCACTCTCGGCATGGACGAGCTGTACAAGTCTAGACA
ATGTACTAACTACGCTTTGTTGAAACTCGCTGGCGATGTTGAAAGTAACCCCGGTCCTGGCGCGCCCATG
TACAACATGATGGAGACGGAGCTGAAGCCGCCGGGCCCGCAGCAAACTTCGGGGGGCGGCGGCGGCAACT
CCACCGCGGCGGCGGCCGGCGGCAACCAGAAAAACAGCCCGGACCGCGTCAAGCGGCCCATGAATGCCTT
CATGGTGTGGTCCCGCGGGCAGCGGCGCAAGATGGCCCAGGAGAACCCCAAGATGCACAACTCGGAGATC
AGCAAGCGCCTGGGCGCCGAGTGGAAACTTTTGTCGGAGACGGAGAAGCGGCCGTTCATCGACGAGGCTA
AGCGGCTGCGAGTGCTGCACATGAAGGAGCACCCGGATTATAAATACCGGCCCCGGCGGAAAACCAAGAC
GCTCATGAAGAAGGATAAGTACACGCTGCCCGGCGGGCTGCTGGCCCCCGGCGGCAATAGCATGGCGAGC
GGGGTCGGGGTGGGCGCCGGCCTGGGCGCGGGCGTGAACCAGCGCATGGACAGTTACGCGCACATGAACG
GCTGGAGCAACGGCAGCTACAGCATGATGCAGGACCAGCTGGGCTACCCGCAGCACCCGGGCCTCAATGC
GCACGGCGCAGCGCAGATGCAGCCCATGCACCGCTACGACGTGAGCGCCCTGCAGTACAACTCCATGACC
AGCTCGCAGACCTACATGAACGGCTCGCCCACCTACAGCATGTCCTACTCGCAGCAGGGCACCCCTGGCA
TGGCTCTTGGCTCCATGGGTTCGGTGGTCAAGTCCGAGGCCAGCTCCAGCCCCCCTGTGGTTACCTCTTC
CTCCCACTCCAGGGCGCCCTGCCAGGCCGGGGACCTCCGGGACATGATCAGCATGTATCTCCCCGGCGCC
GAGGTGCCGGAACCCGCCGCCCCCAGCAGACTTCACATGTCCCAGCACTACCAGAGCGGCCCGGTGCCCG
GCACGGCCATTAACGGCACACTGCCCCTCTCACACATGGGCACCGGTGCCACCAACTTCAGCCTGCTGAA
GCAGGCCGGCGACGTGGAGGAGAACCCCGGCCCCATGAACAATTCGCCCTTCACCATGGCTGTCAGTGAC
GCGCTGCTCCCATCTTTCTCCACGTTCGCGTCTGGCCCGGCGGGAAGGGAGAAGACACTGCGTCAAGCAG
GTGCCCCGAATAACCGCTGGCGGGAGGAGCTCTCCCACATGAAGCGACTTCCCCCAGTGCTTCCCGGCCG
CCCCTATGACCTGGCGGCGGCGACCGTGGCCACAGACCTGGAGAGCGGCGGAGCCGGTGCGGCTTGCGGC
GGTAGCAACCTGGCGCCCCTACCTCGGAGAGAGACCGAGGAGTTCAACGATCTCCTGGACCTGGACTTTA
TTCTCTCCAATTCGCTGACCCATCCTCCGGAGTCAGTGGCCGCCACCGTGTCCTCGTCAGCGTCAGCCTC
CTCTTCGTCGTCGCCGTCGAGCAGCGGCCCTGCCAGCGCGCCCTCCACCTGCAGCTTCACCTATCCGATC
CGGGCCGGGAACGACCCGGGCGTGGCGCCGGGCGGCACGGGCGGAGGCCTCCTCTATGGCAGGGAGTCCG
CTCCCCCTCCGACGGCTCCCTTCAACCTGGCGGACATCAACGACGTGAGCCCCTCGGGCGGCTTCGTGGC
CGAGCTCCTGCGGCCAGAATTGGACCCGGTGTACATTCCGCCGCAGCAGCCGCAGCCGCCAGGTGGCGGG
CTGATGGGCAAGTTCGTGCTGAAGGCGTCGCTGAGCGCCCCTGGCAGCGAGTACGGCAGCCCGTCGGTCA
TCAGCGTCAGCAAAGGCAGCCCTGACGGCAGCCACCCGGTGGTGGTGGCGCCCTACAACGGCGGGCCGCC
GCGCACGTGCCCCAAGATCAAGCAGGAGGCGGTCTCTTCGTGCACCCACTTGGGCGCTGGACCCCCTCTC
AGCAATGGCCACCGGCCGGCTGCACACGACTTCCCCCTGGGGCGGCAGCTCCCCAGCAGGACTACCCCGA
CCCTGGGTCTTGAGGAAGTGCTGAGCAGCAGGGACTGTCACCCTGCCCTGCCGCTTCCTCCCGGCTTCCA
TCCCCACCCGGGGCCCAATTACCCATCCTTCCTGCCCGATCAGATGCAGCCGCAAGTCCCGCCGCTCCAT
TACCAAGAGCTCATGCCACCCGGTTCCTGCATGCCAGAGGAGCCCAAGCCAAAGAGGGGAAGACGATCGT
GGCCCCGGAAAAGGACCGCCACCCACACTTGTGATTACGCGGGCTGCGGCAAAACCTACACAAAGAGTTC
CCATCTCAAGGCACACCTGCGAACCCACACAGGTGAGAAACCTTACCACTGTGACTGGGACGGCTGTGGA
TGGAAATTCGCCCGCTCAGATGAACTGACCAGGCACTACCGTAAACACACGGGGCACCGCCCGTTCCAGT
GCCAAAAATGCGACCGAGCATTTTCCAGGTCGGACCACCTCGCCTTACACATGAAGAGACATTTTTAAGC
GGCCATCGATGTCGACAACTAACTTAAGCTAGCAACGGTTTCCCTCTAGCGGGATCAATTCCGCCCCCCC
CCCCTAACGTTACTGGCCGAAGCCGCTTGGAATAAGGCCGGTGTGCGTTTGTCTATATGTTATTTTCCAC
CATATTGCCGTCTTTTGGCAATGTGAGGGCCCGGAAACCTGGCCCTGTCTTCTTGACGAGCATTCCTAGG
GGTCTTTCCCCTCTCGCCAAAGGAATGCAAGGTCTGTTGAATGTCGTGAAGGAAGCAGTTCCTCTGGAAG
CTTCTTGAAGACAAACAACGTCTGTAGCGACCCTTTGCAGGCAGCGGAACCCCCCACCTGGCGACAGGTG
CCTCTGCGGCCAAAAGCCACGTGTATAAGATACACCTGCAAAGGCGGCACAACCCCAGTGCCACGTTGTG
AGTTGGATAGTTGTGGAAAGAGTCAAATGGCTCTCCTCAAGCGTATTCAACAAGGGGCTGAAGGATGCCC
AGAAGGTACCCCATTGTATGGGATCTGATCTGGGGCCTCGGTGCACATGCTTTACATGTGTTTAGTCGAG
GTTAAAAAAACGTCTAGGCCCCCCGAACCACGGGGACGTGGTTTTCCTTTGAAAAACACGATAATACCAT
GACCGAGTACAAGCCCACGGTGCGCCTCGCCACCCGCGACGACGTCCCCAGGGCCGTACGCACCCTCGCC
GCCGCGTTCGCCGACTACCCCGCCACGCGCCACACCGTCGATCCGGACCGCCACATCGAGCGGGTCACCG
AGCTGCAAGAACTCTTCCTCACGCGCGTCGGGCTCGACATCGGCAAGGTGTGGGTCGCGGACGACGGCGC
CGCGGTGGCGGTCTGGACCACGCCGGAGAGCGTCGAAGCGGGGGCGGTGTTCGCCGAGATCGGCCCGCGC
ATGGCCGAGTTGAGCGGTTCCCGGCTGGCCGCGCAGCAACAGATGGAAGGCCTCCTGGCGCCGCACCGGC
CCAAGGAGCCCGCGTGGTTCCTGGCCACCGTCGGCGTCTCGCCCGACCACCAGGGCAAGGGTCTGGGCAG
CGCCGTCGTGCTCCCCGGAGTGGAGGCGGCCGAGCGCGCCGGGGTGCCCGCCTTCCTGGAGACCTCCGCG
CCCCGCAACCTCCCCTTCTACGAGCGGCTCGGCTTCACCGTCACCGCCGACGTCGAGGTGCCCGAAGGAC
CGCGCACCTGGTGCATGACCCGCAAGCCCGGTGCCTGAGAATTGGCAAGCTGCTTACATAGAACTCGCGG
CGATTGGCATGCCGCCTTAAAATTTTTATTTTATTTTTTCTTTTCTTTTCCGAATCGGATTTTGTTTTTA
ATATTTCAAAAAAAAAAAAAAAAAAAAAAAAACGCGTCGAGGGGAATTAATTCTTGAAGACGAAAGGGCC
AGGTGGCACTTTTCGGGGAAATGTGCGCGGAACCCCTATTTGTTTATTTTTCTAAATACATTCAAATATG
TATCCGCTCATGAGACAATAACCCTGATAAATGCTTCAATAATATTGAAAAAGGAAGAGTATGAGTATTC
AACATTTCCGTGTCGCCCTTATTCCCTTTTTTGCGGCATTTTGCCTTCCTGTTTTTGCTCACCCAGAAAC
GCTGGTGAAAGTAAAAGATGCTGAAGATCAGTTGGGTGCACGAGTGGGTTACATCGAACTGGATCTCAAC
AGCGGTAAGATCCTTGAGAGTTTTCGCCCCGAAGAACGTTTTCCAATGATGAGCACTTTTAAAGTTCTGC
TATGTGGCGCGGTATTATCCCGTGTTGACGCCGGGCAAGAGCAACTCGGTCGCCGCATACACTATTCTCA
GAATGACTTGGTTGAGTACTCACCAGTCACAGAAAAGCATCTTACGGATGGCATGACAGTAAGAGAATTA
TGCAGTGCTGCCATAACCATGAGTGATAACACTGCGGCCAACTTACTTCTGACAACGATCGGAGGACCGA
AGGAGCTAACCGCTTTTTTGCACAACATGGGGGATCATGTAACTCGCCTTGATCGTTGGGAACCGGAGCT
GAATGAAGCCATACCAAACGACGAGCGTGACACCACGATGCCTGTAGCAATGGCAACAACGTTGCGCAAA
CTATTAACTGGCGAACTACTTACTCTAGCTTCCCGGCAACAATTAATAGACTGGATGGAGGCGGATAAAG
TTGCAGGACCACTTCTGCGCTCGGCCCTTCCGGCTGGCTGGTTTATTGCTGATAAATCTGGAGCCGGTGA
GCGTGGGTCTCGCGGTATCATTGCAGCACTGGGGCCAGATGGTAAGCCCTCCCGTATCGTAGTTATCTAC
ACGACGGGGAGTCAGGCAACTATGGATGAACGAAATAGACAGATCGCTGAGATAGGTGCCTCACTGATTA
AGCATTGGTAACTGTCAGACCAAGTTTACTCATATATACTTTAGATTGATTTAAAACTTCATTTTTAATT
TAAAAGGATCTAGGTGAAGATCCTTTTTGATAATCTCATGACCAAAATCCCTTAACGTGAGTTTTCGTTC
CACTGAGCGTCAGACCCCGTAGAAAAGATCAAAGGATCTTCTTGAGATCCTTTTTTTCTGCGCGTAATCT
GCTGCTTGCAAACAAAAAAACCACCGCTACCAGCGGTGGTTTGTTTGCCGGATCAAGAGCTACCAACTCT
TTTTCCGAAGGTAACTGGCTTCAGCAGAGCGCAGATACCAAATACTGTCCTTCTAGTGTAGCCGTAGTTA
GGCCACCACTTCAAGAACTCTGTAGCACCGCCTACATACCTCGCTCTGCTAATCCTGTTACCAGTGGCTG
CTGCCAGTGGCGATAAGTCGTGTCTTACCGGGTTGGACTCAAGACGATAGTTACCGGATAAGGCGCAGCG
GTCGGGCTGAACGGGGGGTTCGTGCACACAGCCCAGCTTGGAGCGAACGACCTACACCGAACTGAGATAC
CTACAGCGTGAGCTATGAGAAAGCGCCACGCTTCCCGAAGGGAGAAAGGCGGACAGGTATCCGGTAAGCG
GCAGGGTCGGAACAGGAGAGCGCACGAGGGAGCTTCCAGGGGGAAACGCCTGGTATCTTTATAGTCCTGT
CGGGTTTCGCCACCTCTGACTTGAGCGTCGATTTTTGTGATGCTCGTCAGGGGGGCGGAGCCTATGGAAA
AACGCCAGCAACGCGAGCTCTAATACGACTCACTATAG
